Addgene plasmid #11503: pBabe neo human Frataxin
Depositing lab: Ronald Kahn. Depositing organization: Joslin Diabetes Center. Publication: Frataxin activates mitochondrial energy conversion and oxidative phosphorylation. Ristow M, Pfister MF, Yee AJ, Schubert M, Michael L, Zhang CY, Ueki K, Michael MD, Lowell BB, Kahn CR. Proc Natl Acad Sci U S A. 2000 Oct 24. 97(22):12239-43. 10.1073/pnas.220403797 PubMed 11035806.
Backbone
  Vector backbone: pBABE neo
  Backbone manufacturer: pBABE-neo is available at Addgene
  Backbone size w/o insert (bp): 5330
  Vector type: Mammalian Expression, Retroviral
  Selectable markers: Neomycin (select with G418)
Growth in bacteria
  Bacterial resistance: Ampicillin, 100 μg/mL
  Growth temperature: 37°C
  Growth strain: DH5alpha
  Copy number: High Copy
Gene/Insert
  Gene/Insert name: Frataxin (alt name: FRDA)
  Species: H. sapiens (human)
  Insert size (bp): 650
  Entrez Gene: FXN (a.k.a. CyaY, FA, FARR, FRDA, X25)
  Cloning method: Restriction Enzyme; 5′ cloning site BamHI (not destroyed); 3′ cloning site EcoRI (not destroyed)
  Sequencing primers: 5′ pBABE 5
Terms and licenses: Academic/Nonprofit Terms; Industry Terms: Not Available to Industry
Depositor comments: This plasmid was cloned before there was any consensus sequence for frataxin. There are 2 mutations with the currently available frataxin sequence - L140P R165C. The effect of these mutations is unknown.
How to cite: pBabe neo human Frataxin was a gift from Ronald Kahn (Addgene plasmid # 11503 ; http://n2t.net/addgene:11503 ; RRID:Addgene_11503)
