[The description below was written by a language model from this plasmid's Addgene catalogue record.]
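Description:
pBabe neo human Frataxin is a retroviral mammalian expression plasmid built on the pBABE neo backbone (about 5.3 kb without insert). It carries a roughly 650 bp human frataxin cDNA (FXN, also known as FRDA or X25) cloned between BamHI and EcoRI sites, both of which remain intact. It is maintained in E. coli as a high-copy plasmid under ampicillin selection. The neomycin resistance marker allows G418 selection of mammalian cells that have taken up the construct. No feature table accompanies the record, so the regulatory elements are not itemised. In the standard pBABE design, the insert is transcribed from the 5′ Moloney murine leukaemia virus LTR. A packaging signal lets the transcript be encapsidated when the plasmid is introduced into a retroviral packaging cell line, and the selection marker is driven by an internal SV40 early promoter. No epitope tag or reporter is recorded.

The vector is intended for producing replication-defective retrovirus to generate stably transduced cell populations overexpressing human frataxin, the mitochondrial protein that is deficient in Friedreich ataxia. The associated publication concerns frataxin's role in activating mitochondrial energy conversion and oxidative phosphorylation, which fits a gain-of-function use.

The depositor notes that the cDNA was cloned before a consensus frataxin sequence existed. Relative to the current reference it carries two amino acid differences, L140P and R165C, whose functional effect is unknown. This should be kept in mind when interpreting results or treating the insert as wild type.
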