>Addgene plasmid #11503 | pBabe neo human Frataxin | addgene partial sequence | sequence record 18270 | 11503 with pBABE-5
TCGCGGACCTGTACGGCCGCCAGTGTGCTGGAATTCGGCTTCCGGAGCAGCATGTGGACTCTCGGGCGCC
GCGCAGTAGCCGGCCTCCTGGCGTCACCCAGCCCGGCCCAGGCCCAGACCCTCACCCGGGTCCCGCGGCC
GGCAGAGTTGGCCCCACTCTGCGGCCGCCGTGGCCTGCGCACCGACATCGATGCGACCTGCACGCCCCGC
CGCGCAAGTTCGAACCAACGTGGCCTCAACCAGATTTGGAATGTCAAAAAGCAGAGTGTCTATTTGATGA
ATTTGAGGAAATCTGGAACTTTGGGCCACCCAGGCTCTCTAGATGAGACCACCTATGAAAGACTAGCAGA
GGAAACGCTGGACTCTTTAGCAGAGTTTTTTGAAGACCTTGCAGACAAGCCATACACGTTTGAGGACTAT
GATGTCTCCTTTGGGAGTGGTGTCTTAACTGTCAAACTGGGTGGAGATCCAGGAACCTATGTGATCAACA
AGCAGACGCCAAACAAGCAAATCTGGCTATCTTCTCCATCCAGTGGACCTAAGTGTTATGACTGGACTGG
GAAAAACTGGGTGTACTCCCACGACGGCGTGTCCCTCCATGAGCTGCTGGCCGCAGAGCTCACTAAAGCC
TTAAAAACCAAACTGGACTTGTCTTCCTTGGCCTATTCCGGAAAAGATGCTTGATGCCCAGCCCCGTTTT
AAGGACATTAAAGCCTNTNCATGGCNAGACCCCGCTTAN
